Addgene plasmid #24816: 3XFlag pCMV5-TOPO TAZ ∂CC
Depositing lab: Jeff Wrana. Publication: TAZ controls Smad nucleocytoplasmic shuttling and regulates human embryonic stem-cell self-renewal. Varelas X, Sakuma R, Samavarchi-Tehrani P, Peerani R, Rao BM, Dembowy J, Yaffe MB, Zandstra PW, Wrana JL. Nat Cell Biol. 2008 Jul . 10(7):837-48. 10.1038/ncb1748 PubMed 18568018.
Backbone
  Vector backbone: pCMV5-TOPO
  Backbone size w/o insert (bp): 5000
  Vector type: Mammalian Expression
Growth in bacteria
  Bacterial resistance: Ampicillin, 100 μg/mL
  Growth temperature: 37°C
  Growth strain: DH5alpha
  Copy number: High Copy
Gene/Insert
  Gene/Insert name: TAZ (alt name: WWTR1)
  Species: H. sapiens (human)
  Mutation: Deletion of amino acids 222-265 (coiled coil domain)
  Entrez Gene: WWTR1 (a.k.a. TAZ)
  Tag / fusion protein: 3XFlag (N terminal on insert)
  Cloning method: Restriction Enzyme; 5′ cloning site KpnI (not destroyed); 3′ cloning site EcoRI (not destroyed)
  Sequencing primers: 5′ CMV-F
Terms and licenses: Academic/Nonprofit Terms; Industry Terms
How to cite: 3XFlag pCMV5-TOPO TAZ ∂CC was a gift from Jeff Wrana (Addgene plasmid # 24816 ; http://n2t.net/addgene:24816 ; RRID:Addgene_24816)
