[The description below was written by a language model from this plasmid's Addgene catalogue record.]
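Description:
3XFlag pCMV5-TOPO TAZ ∂CC is a mammalian expression plasmid built on the pCMV5-TOPO backbone (about 5 kb without the insert). It is maintained in E. coli as a high-copy plasmid under ampicillin selection. The record does not list a mammalian selection marker or give a feature table, so the origin of replication, polyadenylation signal and other backbone elements are not documented here. The backbone name and the CMV forward sequencing primer indicate that the insert is driven by the cytomegalovirus immediate-early promoter, a strong constitutive promoter commonly used for transient expression in transfected mammalian cells.

The insert is human TAZ (gene symbol WWTR1), a transcriptional co-regulator, cloned between KpnI and EcoRI sites that both remain intact. It carries an internal deletion of amino acids 222–265, which removes the coiled-coil domain (the "∂CC" in the name). An N-terminal 3XFlag tag is fused to the protein, allowing detection by immunoblotting or immunofluorescence and recovery by immunoprecipitation with anti-Flag antibodies.

As a domain-deletion mutant, the construct is suited to structure–function work, comparing the truncated protein with full-length TAZ to test what the coiled-coil region contributes to protein interactions, localisation or transcriptional activity. The associated publication concerns TAZ control of Smad nucleocytoplasmic shuttling and its role in human embryonic stem-cell self-renewal, which suggests the mutant was used to examine the domain requirements for those functions, although the record does not describe the specific experiments.
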