>Addgene plasmid #24816 | 3XFlag pCMV5-TOPO TAZ ∂CC | addgene partial sequence | sequence record 30786 | 24816 with CMV-F
CTGTTTAGTGAACCGTCAGAATTGATCTGGTACCATGGACTACAAAGACCATGACGGTGATTATAAAGAT
CATGACATCGATTACAAGGATGACGATGACAAGCTTGGGAATCCGGCCTCGGCGCCCCCTCCGCTCCCGC
CGCCTGGGCAGCAAGTGATCCACGTCACGCAGGACCTAGACACAGACCTCGAAGCCCTCTTCAACTCTGT
CATGAATCCGAAGCCTAGCTCGTGGCGGAAGAAGATCCTGCCGGAGTCTTTCTTTAAGGAGCCTGATTCG
GGCTCGCACTCGCGCCAGTCCAGCACCGACTCGTCGGGCGGCCACCCGGGGCCTCGACTGGCTGGGGGTG
CCCAGCATGTCCGCTCGCACTCGTCGCCCGCGTCCCTGCAGCTGGGCACCGGCGCGGGTGCTGCGGGTAG
CCCCGCGCAGCAGCACGCGCACCTCCGCCAGCAGTCCTACGACGTGACCGACGAGCTGCCACTGCCCCCG
GGCTGGGAGATGACCTTCACGGCCACTGGCCAGAGGTACTTCCTCAATCACATAGAAAAAATCACCACAT
GGCAAGACCCTAGGAAGGCGATGAATCAGCCTCTGAATCATATGAACCTCCACCCTGCCGTCAGTTCCAC
ACCAGTGCCTCAGAGGTCCATGGCAGTATCCCAGCCAAATCTCGTGATGAATCACCAACACCAGCAGCAG
ATGGCCCCCAGTACCCTGAGCCAGCAGAACCACCCCACTCAGAACCCACCCGCAGGGCTCATGAGTATGG
GGCCCATGGAAGCTGAGACTCTTGCCCCAGTTCAGGCTGCTGTCAACCCACCCACGATGACCCCAGACAT
GAGATCCATCACTAATAATAGCTCAGATCCTTTCCTCAATGGAGGGCCATATCATTCGAGGGAGCAGAGC
ACTGACAGT
